>Addgene plasmid #203022 | Salsa-BC181-P2H1 | addgene full sequence | sequence record 421373 | Addgene NGS Result
AGCGCCCAATACGCAAACCGCCTCTCCCCGCGCGTTGGCCGATTCATTAATGCAGTCGAGGGATCTCCAT
AAGAGAAGAGGGACAGCTATGACTGGGAGTAGTCAGGAGAGGAGGAAAAATCTGGCTAGTAAAACATGTA
AGGAAAATTTTAGGGATGTTAAAGAAAAAAATAACACAAAACAAAATATAAAAAAAATCTAACCTCAAGT
CAAGGCTTTTCTATGGAATAAGGAATGGACAGCAGGGGGCTGTTTCATATACTGATGACCTCTTTATAGC
CAACCTTTGTTCATGGCAGCCAGCATATGGGCATATGTTGCCAAACTCTAAACCAAATACTCATTCTGAT
GTTTTAAATGATTTGCCCTCCCATATGTCCTTCCGAGTGAGAGACACAAAAAATTCCAACACACTATTGC
AATGAAAATAAATTTCCTTTATTAGCCAGAAGTCAGATGCTCAAGGGGCTTCATGATGTCCCCATAATTT
TTGGCAGAGGGAAAAAGATCGATCTCAGTGGTATTTGTGAGCCAGGGCATTGGCCACACCAGCCACCACC
TTCTGATAGGCAGCCTGCACCTGAGGAGTGAATTCTTTGCCAAAATGATGAGACAGCACAACAACCAGCA
CGTTGCCCAGGAGCTGTAGGAAAGAGAAGAAGGCATGAACATGGTTAGCAGAGGGGCCCGGTTTGGACTC
AGAGTATTTTATCCTCATCTCAAACAGTGTATATCATTGTAACCATAAAGAGAAAGGCAGGATGATGACC
AGGGTGTAGTTGTTTCTACCAATAAGAATATTTCCACGCCAGCCAGAATTTATATGCAGAAATATTCTAC
CTTATCATTTAATTATAACAATTGTTCTCTAAAACTGTGCTGAAGTACAATATAATATACCCTGATTGCC
TTGAAAAAAAAGTGATTAGAGAAAGTACTTACAATCTGACAAATAAACAAAAGTGAATTTAAAAATTCGT
TACAAATGCAAGCTAAAGTTTAACGAAAAAGTTACAGAAAATGAAAAGAAAATAAGAGGAGACAATGGTT
GTCAACAGAGTAGAAAGTGAAAGAAACAAAATTATCATGAGGGTCCATGGTGATACAAGGGACATCTTCC
CATTCTAAACAACACCCTGAAAACTTTGCCCCCTCCATATAACATGAATTTTACAATAGCGAAAAAGAAA
GAACAATCAAGGGTCCCCAAACTCACCCTGAAGTTCTCAGCTCTAGAGATATCGTCGAGGCCGCGCTAGC
GTTTAAACTGTCGACCTTAATTAAGAGATCTGCTCGAGGCGCGTCAGCTGACTAGAGGATCCCCGGGTAC
CGAGCTCGAATTCGGGGCCGCGGAGGCTGGATCGGTCCCGGTGTCTTCTATGGAGGTCAAAACAGCGTGG
ATGGCGTCTCCAGGCGATCTGACGGTTCACTAAACGAGCTCTGCTTATATAGGCCTCCCACCGTACACGC
CTACCTCGACCCGGGTACCGAGCTCGACTTTCACTTTTCTCTATCACTGATAGGGAGTGGTAAACTCGAC
TTTCACTTTTCTCTATCACTGATAGGGAGTGGTAAACTCGACTTTCACTTTTCTCTATCACTGATAGGGA
GTGGTAAACTCGACTTTCACTTTTCTCTATCACTGATAGGGAGTGGTAAACTCGACTTTCACTTTTCTCT
ATCACTGATAGGGAGTGGTAAACTCGACCTATATAAGCAGAGCTCGTTTAGTGAACCGTCAGATCGCCTG
GAGACGCCATCCACGCTGTTTTGACCTCCATAGAAGACACCGGGACCGATCCAGCCTCCGCGGCCCCGAA
TTCCTGCAGCGGCCGCTCTAGAACTAGTGGATCCCCGCGGATGGTGAGCAAGGGCGAGGAGCTGTTCACC
GGGGTGGTGCCCATCCTGGTCGAGCTGGACGGCGACGTAAACGGCCACAAGTTCAGCGTGTCCGGCGAGG
GCGAGGGCGATGCCACCTACGGCAAGCTGACCCTGAAGTTCATCTGCACCACCGGCAAGCTGCCCGTGCC
CTGGCCCACCCTCGTGACCACCCTGACCTACGGCGTGCAGTGCTTCAGCCGCTACCCCGACCACATGAAG
CAGCACGACTTCTTCAAGTCCGCCATGCCCGAAGGCTACGTCCAGGAGCGCACCATCTTCTTCAAGGACG
ACGGCAACTACAAGACCCGCGCCGAGGTGAAGTTCGAGGGCGACACCCTGGTGAACCGCATCGAGCTGAA
GGGCATCGACTTCAAGGAGGACGGCAACATCCTGGGGCACAAGCTGGAGTACAACTACAACAGCCACAAC
GTCTATATCATGGCCGACAAGCAGAAGAACGGCATCAAGGTGAACTTCAAGATCCGCCACAACATCGAGG
ACGGCAGCGTGCAGCTCGCCGACCACTACCAGCAGAACACCCCCATCGGCGACGGCCCCGTGCTGCTGCC
CGACAACCACTACCTGAGCACCCAGTCCGCCCTGAGCAAAGACCCCAACGAGAAGCGCGATCACATGGTC
CTGCTGGAGTTCGTGACCGCCGCCGGGATCACTCTCGGCATGGACGAGCTGTACAAGTAACTGATGTAAG
GAATTCGATATCAAGCTTGTCGACCTAGTTCTAGAGGATCCAGACATGATAAGATACATTGATGAGTTTG
GACAAACCACAACTAGAATGCAGTGAAAAAAATGCTTTATTTGTGAAATTTGTGATGCTATTGCTTTATT
TGTAACCATTATAAGCTGCAATAAACAAGTTAACAACAACAATTGCATTCATTTTATGTTTCAGGTTCAG
GGGGAGGTGTGGGAGGTTTTTTAAAGCAAGTAAAACCTCTACAAATGTGGTATGGCTGATTATGATCCTG
CAAGCCTCGTCGTCCTGGCCGGACCACGCTATCTGTGCAAGGTCCCCGGCCCCGGACGCGCGCTCCATGA
GCAGAGCGCCCGCCGCCGAGGCGAAGACTCGGGCGGCGCCCTGCCCGTCCCACCAGGTCAACAGGCGGTA
ACCGGCCTCTTCATCGGGAATGCGCGCGACCTTCAGCATCGCCGGCATGTCCCCCTGGCGGACGGGAAGT
ATCCAGCTCGACCAAGCTGGCCGCGTCGAGTGAAGACGAAAGGGCCTCGTGATACGCCTATTTTTATAGG
TTAATGTCATGATAATAATGGTTTCTTAGACGTCAGGTGGCACTTTTCGGGGAAATGTGCGCGGAACCCC
TATTTGTTTATTTTTCTAAATACATTCAAATATGTATCCGCTCATGAGACAATAACCCTGATAAATGCTT
CAATAATATTGAAAAAGGAAGAGTATGAGTATTCAACATTTCCGTGTCGCCCTTATTCCCTTTTTTGCGG
CATTTTGCCTTCCTGTTTTTGCTCACCCAGAAACGCTGGTGAAAGTAAAAGATGCTGAAGATCAGTTGGG
TGCACGAGTGGGTTACATCGAACTGGATCTCAACAGCGGTAAGATCCTTGAGAGTTTTCGCCCCGAAGAA
CGTTTTCCAATGATGAGCACTTTTAAAGTTCTGCTATGTGGCGCGGTATTATCCCGTGTTGACGCCGGGC
AAGAGCAACTCGGTCGCCGCATACACTATTCTCAGAATGACTTGGTTGAGTACTCACCAGTCACAGAAAA
GCATCTTACGGATGGCATGACAGTAAGAGAATTATGCAGTGCTGCCATAACCATGAGTGATAACACTGCG
GCCAACTTACTTCTGACAACGATCGGAGGACCGAAGGAGCTAACCGCTTTTTTGCACAACATGGGGGATC
ATGTAACTCGCCTTGATCGTTGGGAACCGGAGCTGAATGAAGCCATACCAAACGACGAGCGTGACACCAC
GATGCCTGTAGCAATGGCAACAACGTTGCGCAAACTATTAACTGGCGAACTACTTACTCTAGCTTCCCGG
CAACAATTAATAGACTGGATGGAGGCGGATAAAGTTGCAGGACCACTTCTGCGCTCGGCCCTTCCGGCTG
GCTGGTTTATTGCTGATAAATCTGGAGCCGGTGAGCGTGGGTCTCGCGGTATCATTGCAGCACTGGGGCC
AGATGGTAAGCCCTCCCGTATCGTAGTTATCTACACGACGGGGAGTCAGGCAACTATGGATGAACGAAAT
AGACAGATCGCTGAGATAGGTGCCTCACTGATTAAGCATTGGTAACTGTCAGACCAAGTTTACTCATATA
TACTTTAGATTGATTTAAAACTTCATTTTTAATTTAAAAGGATCTAGGTGAAGATCCTTTTTGATAATCT
CATGACCAAAATCCCTTAACGTGAGTTTTCGTTCCACTGAGCGTCAGACCCCGTAGAAAAGATCAAAGGA
TCTTCTTGAGATCCTTTTTTTCTGCGCGTAATCTGCTGCTTGCAAACAAAAAAACCACCGCTACCAGCGG
TGGTTTGTTTGCCGGATCAAGAGCTACCAACTCTTTTTCCGAAGGTAACTGGCTTCAGCAGAGCGCAGAT
ACCAAATACTGTTCTTCTAGTGTAGCCGTAGTTAGGCCACCACTTCAAGAACTCTGTAGCACCGCCTACA
TACCTCGCTCTGCTAATCCTGTTACCAGTGGCTGCTGCCAGTGGCGATAAGTCGTGTCTTACCGGGTTGG
ACTCAAGACGATAGTTACCGGATAAGGCGCAGCGGTCGGGCTGAACGGGGGGTTCGTGCACACAGCCCAG
CTTGGAGCGAACGACCTACACCGAACTGAGATACCTACAGCGTGAGCTATGAGAAAGCGCCACGCTTCCC
GAAGGGAGAAAGGCGGACAGGTATCCGGTAAGCGGCAGGGTCGGAACAGGAGAGCGCACGAGGGAGCTTC
CAGGGGGAAACGCCTGGTATCTTTATAGTCCTGTCGGGTTTCGCCACCTCTGACTTGAGCGTCGATTTTT
GTGATGCTCGTCAGGGGGGCGGAGCCTATGGAAAAACGCCAGCAACGCGGCCTTTTTACGGTTCCTGGCC
TTTTGCTGGCCTTTTGCTCACATGTTCTTTCCTGCGTTATCCCCTGATTCTGTGGATAACCGTATTACCG
CCTTTGAGTGAGCTGATACCGCTCGCCGCAGCCGAACGACCGAGCGCAGCGAGTCAGTGAGCGAGGAAGC
GGAAG
Features (pLannotate 1.2.2; 17 found; start..end, strand, type, name):
      2..55      +  CDS            lacI (fragment): lac repressor; lacI; The lac repressor binds to the lac operator to inhibit transcription in E. coli. This inhibition can be relieved by adding lactose or isopropyl-β-D-thiogalactopyranoside (IPTG).
    388..443     -  polyA_signal   β-globin poly(A) signal: rabbit β-globin polyadenylation signal (Gil and Proudfoot, 1987)
    518..640     -  CDS            HBB: HBB_COLGU - Experimental evidence at transcript level: Swiss-Prot protein existence level 2. Involved in oxygen transport from the lung to the various peripheral tissues. From Colobus guereza (Mantled guereza) (Eastern black-and-white colobus monkey).
    644..1216    -  intron         β-globin intron: intron from rabbit β-globin gene
   1312..1343    -  misc_feature   MCS (fragment): pUC18/19 multiple cloning site
   1437..1475    -  promoter       minimal CMV promoter: human cytomegalovirus (CMV) immediate early promoter
   1493..1708    -  protein_bind   tetracycline response element (fragment): contains seven copies of the tetracycline operator tetO tetracycline repressor TetR
   1708..1753    +  promoter       TRE3GV promoter (fragment): 3rd-generation Tet-responsive promoter that can be activated by binding of Tet-On® 3G, optimized for retroviral and lentiviral vectors
   1829..1856    +  misc_feature   MCS (fragment): pBluescript multiple cloning site
   1861..2580    +  CDS            EGFP: the original enhanced GFP (Yang et al., 1996) mammalian codon-optimized
   2589..2613    +  misc_feature   MCS (fragment): pBluescript multiple cloning site
   2627..2761    -  polyA_signal   SV40 poly(A) signal: SV40 polyadenylation signal
   2784..2867    -  CDS            large T antigen (fragment): large T antigen from SV40 (simian virus 40)
   2861..3091    -  CDS            str (fragment): STR_KLEPN - Protein inferred from homology: Swiss-Prot protein existence level 3. The aminoglycoside phosphotransferases achieve inactivation of their antibiotic substrates by phosphorylation. From Klebsiella pneumoniae.
   3210..3314    +  promoter       AmpR promoter: bla
   3315..4175    +  CDS            AmpR: β-lactamase; bla; confers resistance to ampicillin, carbenicillin, and related antibiotics
   4346..4934    +  rep_origin     ori: high-copy-number ColE1/pMB1/pBR322/pUC origin of replication
