[The description below was written by a language model from this plasmid's Addgene catalogue record and pLannotate feature annotations shown in this document.]
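Description:
Salsa-BC181-P2H1 is a 5.1 kb mammalian expression plasmid built on the pCER206 backbone and serves as one member of a set of barcoded reporter plasmids for PRESTO-Salsa, a highly multiplexed assay for screening GPCR activation. It is propagated in E. coli at high copy number from a ColE1/pUC-type origin and selected with ampicillin through a β-lactamase (AmpR) gene driven by its own promoter. No mammalian selection marker is annotated, apart from short leftover fragments (lacI, an aminoglycoside phosphotransferase and SV40 large T antigen) that appear to be backbone remnants.

The payload is a synthetic insert of about 730 bp consisting of EGFP together with barcode BC181, placed between BsrGI and HindIII sites and expressed from a tetracycline response element. The feature table shows a central tetO array flanked on both sides by minimal promoter elements, which suggests a bidirectional Tet-responsive layout. In one direction a TRE3G-type minimal promoter fragment drives the mammalian codon-optimized EGFP coding sequence, followed by an SV40 polyadenylation signal annotated on the opposite strand. In the other direction a minimal CMV promoter leads into a cloning-site fragment, a rabbit β-globin intron, a short β-globin coding match and a β-globin poly(A) signal, with no separate cargo annotated on that arm. The barcode itself is not annotated, but the cloning sites imply it lies near the 3′ end of EGFP, where it would be included in the reporter transcript.

Because a TRE is silent until a tetracycline-controlled transactivator binds it, reporter and barcode transcription would report transactivator activity. The unique barcode then presumably allows many such reporters to be pooled and read out by sequencing. The record does not state which receptor or well BC181 and the "P2H1" designation correspond to.
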