Addgene plasmid #203022: Salsa-BC181-P2H1
Purpose: Expression of barcoded reporter plasmid for PRESTO-Salsa; EGFP/BC181
Depositing lab: Noah Palm. Depositing organization: Yale University. Publication: Highly multiplexed bioactivity screening reveals human and microbiota metabolome-GPCRome interactions. Chen H, Rosen CE, Gonzalez-Hernandez JA, Song D, Potempa J, Ring AM, Palm NW. Cell. 2023 Jul 6;186(14):3095-3110.e19. doi: 10.1016/j.cell.2023.05.024. Epub 2023 Jun 14. PubMed 37321219.
Backbone
  Vector backbone: pCER206
  Vector type: Mammalian Expression
Growth in bacteria
  Bacterial resistance: Ampicillin, 100 μg/mL
  Growth temperature: 37°C
  Growth strain: DH5alpha
  Copy number: High Copy
Gene/Insert
  Gene/Insert name: EGFP/BC181
  Species: Synthetic
  Insert size (bp): 730
  Promoter: Tet Response Element (TRE)
  Cloning method: Restriction Enzyme; 5′ cloning site BsrGI (not destroyed); 3′ cloning site HindIII (not destroyed)
  Sequencing primers: 5′ Custom primer (GAAGCGCGATCACATGG)
Terms and licenses: Academic/Nonprofit Terms; Industry Terms: Not Available to Industry
How to cite: Salsa-BC181-P2H1 was a gift from Noah Palm (Addgene plasmid # 203022 ; http://n2t.net/addgene:203022 ; RRID:Addgene_203022)
