>Addgene plasmid #203022 | Salsa-BC181-P2H1 | depositor partial sequence | sequence record 393895 | BC181
CTGATGTAAG
